>Addgene plasmid #197086 | pMAT_M6_ITYAAV | addgene full sequence | sequence record 392959 | Addgene NGS Result
CTAAATTGTAAGCGTTAATATTTTGTTAAAATTCGCGTTAAATTTTTGTTAAATCAGCTCATTTTTTAAC
CAATAGGCCGAAATCGGCAAAATCCCTTATAAATCAAAAGAATAGACCGAGATAGGGTTGAGTGGCCGCT
ACAGGGCGCTCCCATTCGCCATTCAGGCTGCGCAACTGTTGGGAAGGGCGTTTCGGTGCGGGCCTCTTCG
CTATTACGCCAGCTGGCGAAAGGGGGATGTGCTGCAAGGCGATTAAGTTGGGTAACGCCAGGGTTTTCCC
AGTCACGACGTTGTAAAACGACGGCCAGTGAGCGCGACGTAATACGACTCACTATAGGGCGAATTGGCGG
AAGGCCGTCAAGGCCGCATCGGTACCCGGGGATCCACCTGCAACACTCCGGATCAGGATCTAAGCCTATG
GCCGAGAGCATCACATATGCCGCCGTGGCCAGACATTCTGCCGGAGGCTCCGGATCAGGATCCGGCAGTG
GTACAAGGCAGGTGGATCCTCTAGAGTCGCTGGGCCTCATGGGCCTTCCGCTCACTGCCCGCTTTCCAGT
CGGGAAACCTGTCGTGCCAGCTGCATTAACATGGTCATAGCTGTTTCCTTGCGTATTGGGCGCTCTCCGC
TTCCTCGCTCACTGACTCGCTGCGCTCGGTCGTTCGGGTAAAGCCTGGGGTGCCTAATGAGCAAAAGGCC
AGCAAAAGGCCAGGAACCGTAAAAAGGCCGCGTTGCTGGCGTTTTTCCATAGGCTCCGCCCCCCTGACGA
GCATCACAAAAATCGACGCTCAAGTCAGAGGTGGCGAAACCCGACAGGACTATAAAGATACCAGGCGTTT
CCCCCTGGAAGCTCCCTCGTGCGCTCTCCTGTTCCGACCCTGCCGCTTACCGGATACCTGTCCGCCTTTC
TCCCTTCGGGAAGCGTGGCGCTTTCTCATAGCTCACGCTGTAGGTATCTCAGTTCGGTGTAGGTCGTTCG
CTCCAAGCTGGGCTGTGTGCACGAACCCCCCGTTCAGCCCGACCGCTGCGCCTTATCCGGTAACTATCGT
CTTGAGTCCAACCCGGTAAGACACGACTTATCGCCACTGGCAGCAGCCACTGGTAACAGGATTAGCAGAG
CGAGGTATGTAGGCGGTGCTACAGAGTTCTTGAAGTGGTGGCCTAACTACGGCTACACTAGAAGAACAGT
ATTTGGTATCTGCGCTCTGCTGAAGCCAGTTACCTTCGGAAAAAGAGTTGGTAGCTCTTGATCCGGCAAA
CAAACCACCGCTGGTAGCGGTGGTTTTTTTGTTTGCAAGCAGCAGATTACGCGCAGAAAAAAAGGATCTC
AAGAAGATCCTTTGATCTTTTCTACGGGGTCTGACGCTCAGTGGAACGAAAACTCACGTTAAGGGATTTT
GGTCATGAGATTATCAAAAAGGATCTTCACCTAGATCCTTTTAAATTAAAAATGAAGTTTTAAATCAATC
TAAAGTATATATGAGTAAACTTGGTCTGACAGTTACCAATGCTTAATCAGTGAGGCACCTATCTCAGCGA
TCTGTCTATTTCGTTCATCCATAGTTGCCTGACTCCCCGTCGTGTAGATAACTACGATACGGGAGGGCTT
ACCATCTGGCCCCAGTGCTGCAATGATACCGCGAGAACCACGCTCACCGGCTCCAGATTTATCAGCAATA
AACCAGCCAGCCGGAAGGGCCGAGCGCAGAAGTGGTCCTGCAACTTTATCCGCCTCCATCCAGTCTATTA
ATTGTTGCCGGGAAGCTAGAGTAAGTAGTTCGCCAGTTAATAGTTTGCGCAACGTTGTTGCCATTGCTAC
AGGCATCGTGGTGTCACGCTCGTCGTTTGGTATGGCTTCATTCAGCTCCGGTTCCCAACGATCAAGGCGA
GTTACATGATCCCCCATGTTGTGCAAAAAAGCGGTTAGCTCCTTCGGTCCTCCGATCGTTGTCAGAAGTA
AGTTGGCCGCAGTGTTATCACTCATGGTTATGGCAGCACTGCATAATTCTCTTACTGTCATGCCATCCGT
AAGATGCTTTTCTGTGACTGGTGAGTACTCAACCAAGTCATTCTGAGAATAGTGTATGCGGCGACCGAGT
TGCTCTTGCCCGGCGTCAATACGGGATAATACCGCGCCACATAGCAGAACTTTAAAAGTGCTCATCATTG
GAAAACGTTCTTCGGGGCGAAAACTCTCAAGGATCTTACCGCTGTTGAGATCCAGTTCGATGTAACCCAC
TCGTGCACCCAACTGATCTTCAGCATCTTTTACTTTCACCAGCGTTTCTGGGTGAGCAAAAACAGGAAGG
CAAAATGCCGCAAAAAAGGGAATAAGGGCGACACGGAAATGTTGAATACTCATACTCTTCCTTTTTCAAT
ATTATTGAAGCATTTATCAGGGTTATTGTCTCATGAGCGGATACATATTTGAATGTATTTAGAAAAATAA
ACAAATAGGGGTTCCGCGCACATTTCCCCGAAAAGTGCCAC
Features (pLannotate 1.2.2; 10 found; start..end, strand, type, name):
      3..134     -  rep_origin     M13 ori (fragment): M13 bacteriophage origin of replication; arrow indicates direction of (+) strand synthesis
    155..311     -  CDS            lacZα (fragment): LacZα fragment of β-galactosidase; lacZ fragment
    320..338     +  promoter       T7 promoter: promoter for bacteriophage T7 RNA polymerase
    369..385     +  misc_feature   MCS (fragment): pUC18/19 multiple cloning site
    504..519     +  misc_feature   MCS (fragment): pUC18/19 multiple cloning site
    542..589     -  CDS            lacI (fragment): lac repressor; lacI; The lac repressor binds to the lac operator to inhibit transcription in E. coli. This inhibition can be relieved by adding lactose or isopropyl-β-D-thiogalactopyranoside (IPTG).
    626..666     -  rep_origin     RSF ori (fragment): Plasmids containing the RSF 1030 origin of replication can be propagated in E. coli cells that contain additional plasmids with compatible origins.
    744..1332    -  rep_origin     ori: high-copy-number ColE1/pMB1/pBR322/pUC origin of replication
   1503..2363    -  CDS            AmpR: β-lactamase; bla; confers resistance to ampicillin, carbenicillin, and related antibiotics
   2364..2468    -  promoter       AmpR promoter: bla
