[The description below was written by a language model from this plasmid's Addgene catalogue record and pLannotate feature annotations shown in this document.]
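Description:
pMAT_M6_ITYAAV is a small (about 2.5 kb) donor plasmid built on the commercial pMAT gene-synthesis backbone. It carries the coding sequence for a short human-derived signaling peptide designated M6, which contains the ITYAAV signaling motif. The catalogue lists it as a mammalian expression vector, but the annotated features show no mammalian promoter, polyadenylation signal or eukaryotic selection marker. In practice it works as a bacterial storage and shuttle plasmid for the motif-encoding fragment. It is propagated in E. coli from a high-copy ColE1/pUC-type origin and selected with ampicillin through a β-lactamase gene driven by its native bla promoter.

The remaining annotations are mostly backbone remnants: fragments of an M13 origin, lacZα, lacI and an RSF origin, plus a T7 promoter. Two short pieces of pUC18/19 multiple cloning site flank an unannotated gap of roughly 120 nt. The M6 insert presumably sits in this gap, although the feature table does not label it. The truncated elements are unlikely to be functional.

According to the record, the insert is meant to be excised by restriction digestion and transferred into a pHR lentiviral vector. That recipient vector expresses an anti-CD19 scFv chimeric antigen receptor with a CD8α hinge and transmembrane domain and CD3ζ under the SFFV promoter, linked by P2A to EGFP. The plasmid therefore serves as one modular building block for assembling CAR intracellular domains from combinations of signaling motifs, in order to study how motif composition shapes CAR T cell phenotype. The record does not state which restriction sites are used or which source protein the motif comes from.
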