Addgene plasmid #197086: pMAT_M6_ITYAAV
Purpose: This plasmid contains the coding sequence for signaling peptide M6, which contains the ITYAAV signaling motif. Digest this insert and add it to pHR_pSFFV_scFVCD19_CD8a_CD3zP2AEGFP
Depositing lab: Wendell Lim. Depositing organization: University of California, San Francisco (UCSF). Publication: Decoding CAR T cell phenotype using combinatorial signaling motif libraries and machine learning. Daniels KG, Wang S, Simic MS, Bhargava HK, Capponi S, Tonai Y, Yu W, Bianco S, Lim WA. Science. 2022 Dec 16;378(6625):1194-1200. doi: 10.1126/science.abq0225. Epub 2022 Dec 8. PubMed 36480602.
Backbone
  Vector backbone: pMAT
  Backbone manufacturer: Thermofisher
  Vector type: Mammalian Expression
Growth in bacteria
  Bacterial resistance: Ampicillin, 100 μg/mL
  Growth temperature: 37°C
  Growth strain: DH5alpha
  Copy number: High Copy
Gene/Insert
  Gene/Insert name: This plasmid contains the coding sequence for signaling peptide M6, which contains the ITYAAV signaling motif.
  Species: H. sapiens (human)
Resource information
  A portion of this plasmid was derived from a plasmid made by: CD8a hinge and transmembrane domain: Provided by Michael Milone and Dr. Carl June UPENN.
Terms and licenses: Academic/Nonprofit Terms; Industry Terms: Not Available to Industry
How to cite: pMAT_M6_ITYAAV was a gift from Wendell Lim (Addgene plasmid # 197086 ; http://n2t.net/addgene:197086 ; RRID:Addgene_197086)
